Addgene plasmid #167785: MAC_N_NKX25
Purpose: Expresses NKX25 in mammalian cells
Depositing lab: Markku Varjosalo. Depositing organization: University of Helsinki. Publication: Human transcription factor protein interaction networks. Goos H, Kinnunen M, Salokas K, Tan Z, Liu X, Yadav L, Zhang Q, Wei GH, Varjosalo M. Nat Commun. 2022 Feb 9;13(1):766. doi: 10.1038/s41467-022-28341-5. PubMed 35140242.
Backbone
  Vector backbone: MAC-tag-N (#108078)
  Vector type: Mammalian Expression
  Selectable markers: Hygromycin
Growth in bacteria
  Bacterial resistance: Ampicillin, 100 μg/mL
  Growth temperature: 37°C
  Growth strain: DH5alpha
  Copy number: High Copy
Gene/Insert
  Gene/Insert name: NKX25 (alt names: Uniprot P52952; ENSG00000183072)
  Species: H. sapiens (human)
  Mutation: no mutations
  Entrez Gene: NKX2-5 (a.k.a. CHNG5, CSX, CSX1, HLHS2, NKX2.5, NKX2E, NKX4-1, VSD3)
  Tag / fusion protein: MAC (N terminal on backbone)
  Cloning method: Gateway Cloning
Terms and licenses: Academic/Nonprofit Terms; Industry Terms: Not Available to Industry
How to cite: MAC_N_NKX25 was a gift from Markku Varjosalo (Addgene plasmid # 167785 ; http://n2t.net/addgene:167785 ; RRID:Addgene_167785)
