[The description below was written by a language model from this plasmid's Addgene catalogue record and pLannotate feature annotations shown in this document.]
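Description:
MAC_N_NKX25 is a mammalian expression plasmid built on the MAC-tag-N Gateway destination backbone, carrying the unmutated human NKX2-5 coding sequence, which encodes a homeodomain transcription factor required for heart and spleen development. It is maintained in E. coli through a high-copy ColE1/pUC-type origin with ampicillin resistance (bla). A partial f1 origin and residual lac promoter/operator elements are also annotated in the backbone.

Expression is driven by the CMV immediate-early enhancer and promoter. Short tet operator-like matches are annotated directly downstream, suggesting a tetracycline-regulatable CMV/TetO arrangement, although the catalogue fields do not state inducibility. The open reading frame begins with the N-terminal MAC tag, annotated here as an E. coli BirA-derived biotin ligase followed by an HA epitope and two Strep-Tag II matches. It then continues through an attB1 site into NKX2-5, with attB2 and a bovine growth hormone polyadenylation signal downstream. The attB sites are the scars of the Gateway recombination used to insert the gene.

Downstream, an FRT site sits immediately before a hygromycin resistance gene with an SV40 poly(A) signal and no complete promoter of its own. This layout is typical of vectors designed for FLP-mediated integration into a genomic FRT landing site, where hygromycin selection recovers stable cell lines.

The tag combines an affinity handle with a biotin ligase, so the same fusion is suited to both Strep-based affinity purification and proximity-dependent biotinylation of neighbouring proteins. This fits the associated study, which mapped protein interaction networks of human transcription factors.
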