Features (pLannotate 1.2.2; 27 found; start..end, strand, type, name):
      1..380     +  enhancer       CMV enhancer: human cytomegalovirus immediate early enhancer
    381..584     +  promoter       CMV promoter: human cytomegalovirus (CMV) immediate early promoter
    586..605     +  promoter       PLtetO-1 promoter (fragment): modified phage lambda PL promoter with tet operator sites (Lutz and Bujard, 1997)
    607..626     +  promoter       PLtetO-1 promoter (fragment): modified phage lambda PL promoter with tet operator sites (Lutz and Bujard, 1997)
    634..667     +  promoter       TRE3GV promoter (fragment): 3rd-generation Tet-responsive promoter that can be activated by binding of Tet-On® 3G, optimized for retroviral and lentiviral vectors
    827..1789    +  CDS            birA: BIRA_ECOLI - Also known as bioR, dhbB. Experimental evidence at protein level: Swiss-Prot protein existence level 1. Acts both as a biotin--[acetyl-CoA-carboxylase] ligase and a biotin-operon repressor. In the presence of ATP, BirA activates biotin to form the BirA-biotinyl-5'-adenylate (BirA-bio-5'-AMP or holoBirA) complex. HoloBirA can either transfer the biotinyl moiety to the biotin carboxyl carrier protein (BCCP) subunit of acetyl-CoA carboxylase, or bind to the biotin operator site and inhibit transcription of the operon. From Escherichia coli (strain K12).
   1790..1815    +  CDS            3xHA (fragment): three tandem HA epitope tags
   1847..1866    +  CDS            Strep-Tag II (fragment): peptide that binds Strep-Tactin®, an engineered form of streptavidin
   1907..1929    +  CDS            Strep-Tag II (fragment): peptide that binds Strep-Tactin®, an engineered form of streptavidin
   1943..1967    +  protein_bind   attB1: mutant version of attB; recombination site for the Gateway® BP reaction BP Clonase™
   1973..2944    +  CDS            NKX2-5: NKX25_HUMAN - Also known as CSX, NKX2.5, NKX2E. Experimental evidence at protein level: Swiss-Prot protein existence level 1. Transcription factor required for the development of the heart and the spleen (PubMed:22560297). During heart development, acts as a transcriptional activator of ANF in cooperation with GATA4 (By similarity). Binds to the core DNA motif of NPPA promoter (PubMed:22849347, PubMed:26926761). Together with PBX1, required for spleen development through a mechanism that involves CDKN2B repression (PubMed:22560297). From Homo sapiens (Human).
   2946..2970    -  protein_bind   attB2: mutant version of attB; recombination site for the Gateway® BP reaction BP Clonase™
   3014..3238    +  polyA_signal   bGH poly(A) signal: bovine growth hormone polyadenylation signal
   3242..3263    +  promoter       SV40 promoter (fragment): SV40 enhancer and early promoter
   3284..3517    +  rep_origin     f1 ori (fragment) (sequence partly withheld): f1 bacteriophage origin of replication; arrow indicates direction of (+) strand synthesis
   3522..3569    +  protein_bind   FRT: FLP-mediated recombination occurs in the 8-bp core sequence TCTAGAAA (Turan and Bode, 2011). FLP recombinase from the Saccharomyces cerevisiae 2μ plasmid
   3577..4599    +  CDS            HygR: aminoglycoside phosphotransferase from E. coli; aph(4)-Ia; confers resistance to hygromycin
   4609..4734    +  CDS            ble (fragment): BLE_KLEPN - Experimental evidence at protein level: Swiss-Prot protein existence level 1. Binding protein with a strong affinity to the bleomycin family of antibiotics. Binds to CL990; an antimitotic-antibiotic compound. From Klebsiella pneumoniae.
   4729..4850    +  polyA_signal   SV40 poly(A) signal: SV40 polyadenylation signal
   4923..4939    -  protein_bind   lac operator: The lac repressor binds to the lac operator to inhibit transcription in E. coli. This inhibition can be relieved by adding lactose or isopropyl-β-D-thiogalactopyranoside (IPTG). lac repressor encoded by lacI
   4947..4977    -  promoter       lac promoter: promoter for the E. coli lac operon
   4992..5013    -  protein_bind   CAP binding site: CAP binding activates transcription in the presence of cAMP. E. coli catabolite activator protein
   5026..5118    -  CDS            lacI (fragment): lac repressor; lacI; The lac repressor binds to the lac operator to inhibit transcription in E. coli. This inhibition can be relieved by adding lactose or isopropyl-β-D-thiogalactopyranoside (IPTG).
   5301..5889    -  rep_origin     ori: high-copy-number ColE1/pMB1/pBR322/pUC origin of replication
   6060..6920    -  CDS            AmpR: β-lactamase; bla; confers resistance to ampicillin, carbenicillin, and related antibiotics
   6921..7025    -  promoter       AmpR promoter: bla
   7084..7136    -  misc_feature   bom (fragment): basis of mobility region from pBR322
>Addgene plasmid #167785 | MAC_N_NKX25 | addgene full sequence | sequence record 335931 | Addgene NGS Result
GACATTGATTATTGACTAGTTATTAATAGTAATCAATTACGGGGTCATTAGTTCATAGCCCATATATGGA
GTTCCGCGTTACATAACTTACGGTAAATGGCCCGCCTGGCTGACCGCCCAACGACCCCCGCCCATTGACG
TCAATAATGACGTATGTTCCCATAGTAACGCCAATAGGGACTTTCCATTGACGTCAATGGGTGGAGTATT
TACGGTAAACTGCCCACTTGGCAGTACATCAAGTGTATCATATGCCAAGTACGCCCCCTATTGACGTCAA
TGACGGTAAATGGCCCGCCTGGCATTATGCCCAGTACATGACCTTATGGGACTTTCCTACTTGGCAGTAC
ATCTACGTATTAGTCATCGCTATTACCATGGTGATGCGGTTTTGGCAGTACATCAATGGGCGTGGATAGC
GGTTTGACTCACGGGGATTTCCAAGTCTCCACCCCATTGACGTCAATGGGAGTTTGTTTTGGCACCAAAA
TCAACGGGACTTTCCAAAATGTCGTAACAACTCCGCCCCATTGACGCAAATGGGCGGTAGGCGTGTACGG
TGGGAGGTCTATATAAGCAGAGCTCTCCCTATCAGTGATAGAGATCTCCCTATCAGTGATAGAGATCGTC
GACGAGCTCGTTTAGTGAACCGTCAGATCGCCTGGAGACGCCATCCACGCTGTTTTGACCTCCATAGAAG
ACACCGGGACCGATCCAGCCTCCGGACTCTAGCGTTTAAACTTAAGCTTGGTACCGAGCTCGGATCCACT
AGTCCAGTGTGGTGGAATTCTGCAGATATCCAGCACAGTGGCGGCCGCTCGAGACCATGAAGGACAACAC
CGTGCCCCTGAAGCTGATCGCCCTGCTGGCCAACGGCGAGTTCCACTCTGGCGAGCAGCTGGGCGAGACA
CTGGGCATGAGCAGAGCCGCCATCAACAAGCACATCCAGACCCTGCGGGACTGGGGCGTGGACGTGTTCA
CAGTGCCCGGCAAGGGCTACAGCCTGCCCGAGCCCATCCAGCTGCTGAACGCCAAGCAGATCCTGGGCCA
GCTGGATGGCGGATCTGTGGCCGTGCTGCCCGTGATCGACAGCACCAACCAGTATCTGCTCGACCGGATC
GGCGAGCTGAAGTCCGGCGACGCCTGTATCGCCGAGTACCAGCAGGCCGGCAGAGGCGGCAGGGGCAGAA
AGTGGTTCAGCCCCTTCGGCGCCAACCTGTACCTGAGCATGTTCTGGAGACTGGAACAGGGCCCAGCCGC
CGCTATTGGCCTGAGCCTGGTCATCGGCATCGTGATGGCCGAGGTGCTGCGGAAGCTGGGCGCCGACAAA
GTGCGCGTGAAGTGGCCCAACGACCTGTATCTGCAGGACCGGAAGCTGGCCGGCATCCTGGTGGAACTGA
CCGGCAAAACAGGCGACGCCGCCCAGATCGTGATCGGCGCTGGCATCAACATGGCCATGCGGCGGGTGGA
AGAGAGCGTGGTCAACCAGGGCTGGATCACCCTGCAGGAAGCCGGCATCAACCTGGACCGGAACACCCTG
GCCGCCATGCTGATCAGAGAGCTGAGAGCCGCCCTGGAACTGTTCGAGCAGGAAGGCCTGGCCCCCTACC
TGAGCAGATGGGAGAAGCTGGACAACTTCATCAACCGGCCCGTGAAACTGATCATCGGCGACAAAGAGAT
CTTCGGCATCAGCCGGGGCATCGACAAGCAGGGGGCCCTGCTCCTGGAACAGGACGGCATCATCAAGCCC
TGGATGGGCGGCGAGATCAGCCTGCGGAGCGCCGAGAAGTACCCATACGATGTTCCTGACTATGCCGGTA
CCGAGCTCGGATCCACCATGGCTAGCTGGAGCCACCCGCAGTTCGAGAAAGGTGGAGGTTCCGGAGGTGG
ATCGGGAGGTGGATCGTGGAGCCACCCGCAGTTCGAAAAAGCGGCCGATATCACAAGTTTGTACAAAAAA
GCAGGCTCCACCATGTTCCCCAGCCCTGCTCTCACGCCCACGCCCTTCTCAGTCAAAGACATCCTAAACC
TGGAACAGCAGCAGCGCAGCCTGGCTGCCGCCGGAGAGCTCTCTGCCCGCCTGGAGGCGACCCTGGCGCC
CTCCTCCTGCATGCTGGCCGCCTTCAAGCCAGAGGCCTACGCTGGGCCCGAGGCGGCTGCGCCGGGCCTC
CCAGAGCTGCGCGCAGAGCTGGGCCGCGCGCCTTCACCGGCCAAGTGTGCGTCTGCCTTTCCCGCCGCCC
CCGCCTTCTATCCACGTGCCTACAGCGACCCCGACCCAGCCAAGGACCCTAGAGCCGAAAAGAAAGAGCT
GTGCGCGCTGCAGAAGGCGGTGGAGCTGGAGAAGACAGAGGCGGACAACGCGGAGCGGCCCCGGGCGCGA
CGGCGGAGGAAGCCGCGCGTGCTCTTCTCGCAGGCGCAGGTCTATGAGCTGGAGCGGCGCTTCAAGCAGC
AGCGGTACCTGTCGGCCCCCGAACGCGACCAGCTGGCCAGCGTGCTGAAACTCACGTCCACGCAGGTCAA
GATCTGGTTCCAGAACCGGCGCTACAAGTGCAAGCGGCAGCGGCAGGACCAGACTCTGGAGCTGGTGGGG
CTGCCCCCGCCGCCGCCGCCGCCTGCCCGCAGGATCGCGGTGCCAGTGCTGGTGCGCGATGGCAAGCCAT
GCCTAGGGGACTCGGCGCCCTACGCGCCTGCCTACGGCGTGGGCCTCAATCCCTACGGTTATAACGCCTA
CCCCGCCTATCCGGGTTACGGCGGCGCGGCCTGCAGCCCTGGCTACAGCTGCACTGCCGCTTACCCCGCC
GGGCCTTCCCCAGCGCAGCCGGCCACTGCCGCCGCCAACAACAACTTCGTGAACTTCGGCGTCGGGGACT
TGAATGCGGTTCAGAGCCCCGGGATTCCGCAGAGCAACTCGGGAGTGTCCACGCTGCATGGTATCCGAGC
CTGGGACCCAGCTTTCTTGTACAAAGTGGTGACGTAAGCTAGGGGCCCGTTTAAACCCGCTGATCAGCCT
CGACTGTGCCTTCTAGTTGCCAGCCATCTGTTGTTTGCCCCTCCCCCGTGCCTTCCTTGACCCTGGAAGG
TGCCACTCCCACTGTCCTTTCCTAATAAAATGAGGAAATTGCATCGCATTGTCTGAGTAGGTGTCATTCT
ATTCTGGGGGGTGGGGTGGGGCAGGACAGCAAGGGGGAGGATTGGGAAGACAATAGCAGGCATGCTGGGG
ATGCGGTGGGCTCTATGGCTTCTGAGGCGGAAAGAACCAGCTGGGGCTCTAGGGGGTATCCCC
[124 nt withheld, positions 3284-3407]
C
[91 nt withheld, positions 3409-3499]
AGGGTGATGGTTCACGTACCTAGAAGTTCCTATTCCGAAGTTCCTATTCTCTAGAAAGTATAGGAACTTC
CTTGGCCAAAAAGCCTGAACTCACCGCGACGTCTGTCGAGAAGTTTCTGATCGAAAAGTTCGACAGCGTC
TCCGACCTGATGCAGCTCTCGGAGGGCGAAGAATCTCGTGCTTTCAGCTTCGATGTAGGAGGGCGTGGAT
ATGTCCTGCGGGTAAATAGCTGCGCCGATGGTTTCTACAAAGATCGTTATGTTTATCGGCACTTTGCATC
GGCCGCGCTCCCGATTCCGGAAGTGCTTGACATTGGGGAATTCAGCGAGAGCCTGACCTATTGCATCTCC
CGCCGTGCACAGGGTGTCACGTTGCAAGACCTGCCTGAAACCGAACTGCCCGCTGTTCTGCAGCCGGTCG
CGGAGGCCATGGATGCGATCGCTGCGGCCGATCTTAGCCAGACGAGCGGGTTCGGCCCATTCGGACCGCA
AGGAATCGGTCAATACACTACATGGCGTGATTTCATATGCGCGATTGCTGATCCCCATGTGTATCACTGG
CAAACTGTGATGGACGACACCGTCAGTGCGTCCGTCGCGCAGGCTCTCGATGAGCTGATGCTTTGGGCCG
AGGACTGCCCCGAAGTCCGGCACCTCGTGCACGCGGATTTCGGCTCCAACAATGTCCTGACGGACAATGG
CCGCATAACAGCGGTCATTGACTGGAGCGAGGCGATGTTCGGGGATTCCCAATACGAGGTCGCCAACATC
TTCTTCTGGAGGCCGTGGTTGGCTTGTATGGAGCAGCAGACGCGCTACTTCGAGCGGAGGCATCCGGAGC
TTGCAGGATCGCCGCGGCTCCGGGCGTATATGCTCCGCATTGGTCTTGACCAACTCTATCAGAGCTTGGT
TGACGGCAATTTCGATGATGCAGCTTGGGCGCAGGGTCGATGCGACGCAATCGTCCGATCCGGAGCCGGG
ACTGTCGGGCGTACACAAATCGCCCGCAGAAGCGCGGCCGTCTGGACCGATGGCTGTGTAGAAGTACTCG
CCGATAGTGGAAACCGACGCCCCAGCACTCGTCCGAGGGCAAAGGAATAGCACGTACTACGAGATTTCGA
TTCCACCGCCGCCTTCTATGAAAGGTTGGGCTTCGGAATCGTTTTCCGGGACGCCGGCTGGATGATCCTC
CAGCGCGGGGATCTCATGCTGGAGTTCTTCGCCCACCCCAACTTGTTTATTGCAGCTTATAATGGTTACA
AATAAAGCAATAGCATCACAAATTTCACAAATAAAGCATTTTTTTCACTGCATTCTAGTTGTGGTTTGTC
CAAACTCATCAATGTATCTTATCATGTCTGTATACCGTCGACCTCTAGCTAGAGCTTGGCGTAATCATGG
TCATAGCTGTTTCCTGTGTGAAATTGTTATCCGCTCACAATTCCACACAACATACGAGCCGGAAGCATAA
AGTGTAAAGCCTGGGGTGCCTAATGAGTGAGCTAACTCACATTAATTGCGTTGCGCTCACTGCCCGCTTT
CCAGTCGGGAAACCTGTCGTGCCAGCTGCATTAATGAATCGGCCAACGCGCGGGGAGAGGCGGTTTGCGT
ATTGGGCGCTCTTCCGCTTCCTCGCTCACTGACTCGCTGCGCTCGGTCGTTCGGCTGCGGCGAGCGGTAT
CAGCTCACTCAAAGGCGGTAATACGGTTATCCACAGAATCAGGGGATAACGCAGGAAAGAACATGTGAGC
AAAAGGCCAGCAAAAGGCCAGGAACCGTAAAAAGGCCGCGTTGCTGGCGTTTTTCCATAGGCTCCGCCCC
CCTGACGAGCATCACAAAAATCGACGCTCAAGTCAGAGGTGGCGAAACCCGACAGGACTATAAAGATACC
AGGCGTTTCCCCCTGGAAGCTCCCTCGTGCGCTCTCCTGTTCCGACCCTGCCGCTTACCGGATACCTGTC
CGCCTTTCTCCCTTCGGGAAGCGTGGCGCTTTCTCATAGCTCACGCTGTAGGTATCTCAGTTCGGTGTAG
GTCGTTCGCTCCAAGCTGGGCTGTGTGCACGAACCCCCCGTTCAGCCCGACCGCTGCGCCTTATCCGGTA
ACTATCGTCTTGAGTCCAACCCGGTAAGACACGACTTATCGCCACTGGCAGCAGCCACTGGTAACAGGAT
TAGCAGAGCGAGGTATGTAGGCGGTGCTACAGAGTTCTTGAAGTGGTGGCCTAACTACGGCTACACTAGA
AGAACAGTATTTGGTATCTGCGCTCTGCTGAAGCCAGTTACCTTCGGAAAAAGAGTTGGTAGCTCTTGAT
CCGGCAAACAAACCACCGCTGGTAGCGGTGGTTTTTTTGTTTGCAAGCAGCAGATTACGCGCAGAAAAAA
AGGATCTCAAGAAGATCCTTTGATCTTTTCTACGGGGTCTGACGCTCAGTGGAACGAAAACTCACGTTAA
GGGATTTTGGTCATGAGATTATCAAAAAGGATCTTCACCTAGATCCTTTTAAATTAAAAATGAAGTTTTA
AATCAATCTAAAGTATATATGAGTAAACTTGGTCTGACAGTTACCAATGCTTAATCAGTGAGGCACCTAT
CTCAGCGATCTGTCTATTTCGTTCATCCATAGTTGCCTGACTCCCCGTCGTGTAGATAACTACGATACGG
GAGGGCTTACCATCTGGCCCCAGTGCTGCAATGATACCGCGAGACCCACGCTCACCGGCTCCAGATTTAT
CAGCAATAAACCAGCCAGCCGGAAGGGCCGAGCGCAGAAGTGGTCCTGCAACTTTATCCGCCTCCATCCA
GTCTATTAATTGTTGCCGGGAAGCTAGAGTAAGTAGTTCGCCAGTTAATAGTTTGCGCAACGTTGTTGCC
ATTGCTACAGGCATCGTGGTGTCACGCTCGTCGTTTGGTATGGCTTCATTCAGCTCCGGTTCCCAACGAT
CAAGGCGAGTTACATGATCCCCCATGTTGTGCAAAAAAGCGGTTAGCTCCTTCGGTCCTCCGATCGTTGT
CAGAAGTAAGTTGGCCGCAGTGTTATCACTCATGGTTATGGCAGCACTGCATAATTCTCTTACTGTCATG
CCATCCGTAAGATGCTTTTCTGTGACTGGTGAGTACTCAACCAAGTCATTCTGAGAATAGTGTATGCGGC
GACCGAGTTGCTCTTGCCCGGCGTCAATACGGGATAATACCGCGCCACATAGCAGAACTTTAAAAGTGCT
CATCATTGGAAAACGTTCTTCGGGGCGAAAACTCTCAAGGATCTTACCGCTGTTGAGATCCAGTTCGATG
TAACCCACTCGTGCACCCAACTGATCTTCAGCATCTTTTACTTTCACCAGCGTTTCTGGGTGAGCAAAAA
CAGGAAGGCAAAATGCCGCAAAAAAGGGAATAAGGGCGACACGGAAATGTTGAATACTCATACTCTTCCT
TTTTCAATATTATTGAAGCATTTATCAGGGTTATTGTCTCATGAGCGGATACATATTTGAATGTATTTAG
AAAAATAAACAAATAGGGGTTCCGCGCACATTTCCCCGAAAAGTGCCACCTGACGTCGACGGATCGGGAG
ATCTCCCGATCCCCTATGGTGCACTCTCAGTACAATCTGCTCTGATGCCGCATAGTTAAGCCAGTATCTG
CTCCCTGCTTGTGTGTTGGAGGTCGCTGAGTAGTGCGCGAGCAAAATTTAAGCTACAACAAGGCAAGGCT
TGACCGACAATTGCATGAAGAATCTGCTTAGGGTTAGGCGTTTTGCGCTGCTTCGCGATGTACGGGCCAG
ATATACGCGTT
